>Addgene plasmid #212060 | 5'-3xFLAG Med24-exon minimal CMV pCDNA5 | addgene full sequence | sequence record 421025 | Addgene NGS Result
CGACGTCTGTCGAGAAGTTTCTGATCGAAAAGTTCGACAGCGTCTCCGACCTGATGCAGCTCTCGGAGGG
CGAAGAATCTCGTGCTTTCAGCTTCGATGTAGGAGGGCGTGGATATGTCCTGCGGGTAAATAGCTGCGCC
GATGGTTTCTACAAAGATCGTTATGTTTATCGGCACTTTGCATCGGCCGCGCTCCCGATTCCGGAAGTGC
TTGACATTGGGGAGTTCAGCGAGAGCCTGACCTATTGCATCTCCCGCCGTGCACAGGGTGTCACGTTGCA
AGACCTGCCTGAAACCGAACTGCCCGCTGTTCTGCAGCCGGTCGCGGAGGCCATGGATGCGATCGCTGCG
GCCGATCTTAGCCAGACGAGCGGGTTCGGCCCATTCGGACCGCAAGGAATCGGTCAATACACTACATGGC
GTGATTTCATATGCGCGATTGCTGATCCCCATGTGTATCACTGGCAAACTGTGATGGACGACACCGTCAG
TGCGTCCGTCGCGCAGGCTCTCGATGAGCTGATGCTTTGGGCCGAGGACTGCCCCGAAGTCCGGCACCTC
GTGCACGCGGATTTCGGCTCCAACAATGTCCTGACGGACAATGGCCGCATAACAGCGGTCATTGACTGGA
GCGAGGCGATGTTCGGGGATTCCCAATACGAGGTCGCCAACATCTTCTTCTGGAGGCCGTGGTTGGCTTG
TATGGAGCAGCAGACGCGCTACTTCGAGCGGAGGCATCCGGAGCTTGCAGGATCGCCGCGGCTCCGGGCG
TATATGCTCCGCATTGGTCTTGACCAACTCTATCAGAGCTTGGTTGACGGCAATTTCGATGATGCAGCTT
GGGCGCAGGGTCGATGCGACGCAATCGTCCGATCCGGAGCCGGGACTGTCGGGCGTACACAAATCGCCCG
CAGAAGCGCGGCCGTCTGGACCGATGGCTGTGTAGAAGTACTCGCCGATAGTGGAAACCGACGCCCCAGC
ACTCGTCCGAGGGCAAAGGAATAGCACGTACTACGAGATTTCGATTCCACCGCCGCCTTCTATGAAAGGT
TGGGCTTCGGAATCGTTTTCCGGGACGCCGGCTGGATGATCCTCCAGCGCGGGGATCTCATGCTGGAGTT
CTTCGCCCACCCCAACTTGTTTATTGCAGCTTATAATGGTTACAAATAAAGCAATAGCATCACAAATTTC
ACAAATAAAGCATTTTTTTCACTGCATTCTAGTTGTGGTTTGTCCAAACTCATCAATGTATCTTATCATG
TCTGTATACCGTCGACCTCTAGCTAGAGCTTGGCGTAATCATGGTCATAGCTGTTTCCTGTGTGAAATTG
TTATCCGCTCACAATTCCACACAACATACGAGCCGGAAGCATAAAGTGTAAAGCCTGGGGTGCCTAATGA
GTGAGCTAACTCACATTAATTGCGTTGCGCTCACTGCCCGCTTTCCAGTCGGGAAACCTGTCGTGCCAGC
TGCATTAATGAATCGGCCAACGCGCGGGGAGAGGCGGTTTGCGTATTGGGCGCTCTTCCGCTTCCTCGCT
CACTGACTCGCTGCGCTCGGTCGTTCGGCTGCGGCGAGCGGTATCAGCTCACTCAAAGGCGGTAATACGG
TTATCCACAGAATCAGGGGATAACGCAGGAAAGAACATGTGAGCAAAAGGCCAGCAAAAGGCCAGGAACC
GTAAAAAGGCCGCGTTGCTGGCGTTTTTCCATAGGCTCCGCCCCCCTGACGAGCATCACAAAAATCGACG
CTCAAGTCAGAGGTGGCGAAACCCGACAGGACTATAAAGATACCAGGCGTTTCCCCCTGGAAGCTCCCTC
GTGCGCTCTCCTGTTCCGACCCTGCCGCTTACCGGATACCTGTCCGCCTTTCTCCCTTCGGGAAGCGTGG
CGCTTTCTCATAGCTCACGCTGTAGGTATCTCAGTTCGGTGTAGGTCGTTCGCTCCAAGCTGGGCTGTGT
GCACGAACCCCCCGTTCAGCCCGACCGCTGCGCCTTATCCGGTAACTATCGTCTTGAGTCCAACCCGGTA
AGACACGACTTATCGCCACTGGCAGCAGCCACTGGTAACAGGATTAGCAGAGCGAGGTATGTAGGCGGTG
CTACAGAGTTCTTGAAGTGGTGGCCTAACTACGGCTACACTAGAAGAACAGTATTTGGTATCTGCGCTCT
GCTGAAGCCAGTTACCTTCGGAAAAAGAGTTGGTAGCTCTTGATCCGGCAAACAAACCACCGCTGGTAGC
GGTGGTTTTTTTGTTTGCAAGCAGCAGATTACGCGCAGAAAAAAAGGATCTCAAGAAGATCCTTTGATCT
TTTCTACGGGGTCTGACGCTCAGTGGAACGAAAACTCACGTTAAGGGATTTTGGTCATGAGATTATCAAA
AAGGATCTTCACCTAGATCCTTTTAAATTAAAAATGAAGTTTTAAATCAATCTAAAGTATATATGAGTAA
ACTTGGTCTGACAGTTACCAATGCTTAATCAGTGAGGCACCTATCTCAGCGATCTGTCTATTTCGTTCAT
CCATAGTTGCCTGACTCCCCGTCGTGTAGATAACTACGATACGGGAGGGCTTACCATCTGGCCCCAGTGC
TGCAATGATACCGCGAGACCCACGCTCACCGGCTCCAGATTTATCAGCAATAAACCAGCCAGCCGGAAGG
GCCGAGCGCAGAAGTGGTCCTGCAACTTTATCCGCCTCCATCCAGTCTATTAATTGTTGCCGGGAAGCTA
GAGTAAGTAGTTCGCCAGTTAATAGTTTGCGCAACGTTGTTGCCATTGCTACAGGCATCGTGGTGTCACG
CTCGTCGTTTGGTATGGCTTCATTCAGCTCCGGTTCCCAACGATCAAGGCGAGTTACATGATCCCCCATG
TTGTGCAAAAAAGCGGTTAGCTCCTTCGGTCCTCCGATCGTTGTCAGAAGTAAGTTGGCCGCAGTGTTAT
CACTCATGGTTATGGCAGCACTGCATAATTCTCTTACTGTCATGCCATCCGTAAGATGCTTTTCTGTGAC
TGGTGAGTACTCAACCAAGTCATTCTGAGAATAGTGTATGCGGCGACCGAGTTGCTCTTGCCCGGCGTCA
ATACGGGATAATACCGCGCCACATAGCAGAACTTTAAAAGTGCTCATCATTGGAAAACGTTCTTCGGGGC
GAAAACTCTCAAGGATCTTACCGCTGTTGAGATCCAGTTCGATGTAACCCACTCGTGCACCCAACTGATC
TTCAGCATCTTTTACTTTCACCAGCGTTTCTGGGTGAGCAAAAACAGGAAGGCAAAATGCCGCAAAAAAG
GGAATAAGGGCGACACGGAAATGTTGAATACTCATACTCTTCCTTTTTCAATATTATTGAAGCATTTATC
AGGGTTATTGTCTCATGAGCGGATACATATTTGAATGTATTTAGAAAAATAAACAAATAGGGGTTCCGCG
CACATTTCCCCGAAAAGTGCCACCTGACGTCGACGGATCGGGAGATCTCCCGATCCCCTATGGTGCACTC
TCAGTACAATCTGCTCTGATGCCGCATAGTTAAGCCAGTATCTGCTCCCTGCTTGTGTGTTGGAGGTCGC
TGAGTAGTGCGCGAGCAAAATTTAAGCTACAACAAGGCAAGGCTTGACCGACAATTGCATGAAGAATCTG
CTTAGGGTTAGGCGTTTTGCGCTGCTTCGCGATGTACGGGCCAGATATACGCGTCTCGAGGGATCCAAGC
TGGCCGCACGTCTCCCTATCAGTGATAGAGAAGTCGACACGTCTCGAGCTCCCTATCAGTGATAGAGAAG
GTACGTCTAGAACGTCTCCCTATCAGTGATAGAGAAGTCGACACGTCTCGAGCTCCCTATCAGTGATAGA
GAAGGTACCCCCTATATAAGCAGAGCTCGTTTAGTGAACCGTCAGATCGCCTGGAGACGCCATCCACGCT
GTTTTGACCTCCATAGAAGACACCGGGACCGATCCAGCCTCCGCGGAGGCTGGATCCTCTAGCGTTTAAA
CTTAAGCTTCCACCATGGACTACAAAGACCATGACGGTGATACATATGATCATGACATCGATTACAAGGA
TGACGATGACAAGACAAGTTTGTACAAAAAAGTTGGCACCAAGGTGGTGAACCTGAAGCAGGCCATTTTG
CAAGCCTGGAAAGAGCGATGGAGTGACTACCAATGGGCAATCAACATGAAAAAATTCTTCCCCAAAGGAG
CCACCTGGGACATTCTCAACCTAGCAGAAGCGCTCCTGGAGCAGGCTATGATTGGGCCTTCCCCCAATCC
TCTGATCCTGTCGTACCTGAAGTACGCCATTAGTTCCCAGATGGTGTCCTGCTCCTCTGTGCTCACCGCC
ATCAGTAAGTTTGATGACTTTTCCCGGGACCTGTGTGTCCAGGCTCTGCTGGATATCATGGACATGTTCT
GTGACCGACTCAGTTGCCACGGCAAAGCAGAGGAATGCATCGGGTTGTGCCGAGCGCTCCTTAGCGCCCT
CCACTGGCTGCTTCGATGTACAGCAGCTTCTGCGGAGCGACTCCAGGAAGGGCTGGAGGCTGGCACTCCG
GCCCCCGGGGAGAAGCAGCTTGCCTTGTGCTTGCAGTGCCTGGAGAAGACCCTCAGCAGCACCAAGAACC
GAGCCCTGCTACACATCGCCAAACTAGAGGAGGCCTCCTCCTGGACTGCCATAGAGCATTCTCTTCTAAA
ACTTGGGGAGATCCTGGCCAATCTCAGCAACCCCCAGCTCCGGAGCCAAGCTGAGCGTTGCGGCACACTC
ATCAGGAGCATCCCCAGCATGCTGTCCGTGCACTCCGAGCAACTGCACAAGACCGGCTTCCCCACCATCC
ACGCACTCATCTTGCTTGAGGGCACCATGAACCTGACCGGGGAGATGCAGCCCCTGGTGGAGCAGCTGAT
GATGGTGAAGCGCATGCAGCATATCCCCACACCTCTCTTTGTCCTGGAAATCTGGAAAGCTTGCTTTGTG
GGACTCATTGAGTCCCCCGAGGGCACGCAGGAGCTGAAGTGGACAGCTTTCACCTACCTCAAGATTCCAC
AGGTCTTGGTGAAGTTGAAGAAGTACTTTCATGGAGAGAAGGATTTCACGGAGGATGTCAACTGTGCTTT
TGAGTTCCTGCTGAAGCTCACCCCCTTGTTGGACAAAGCTGACCAGCGCTGCAATTGCGACTGCACGAAC
TTCCTCCTCCAGGAGTGCAACAAGCAGGGGCTTCTGTCTGAGGTCAACTTTGCCAGCCTTGTGGGCAAAC
GCACGGCAGATCGGGACCCGCAGCTAAAATCATCAGAAAATGCTAACATCCAGCCGAATCCTGGCCTGAT
CCTGCGGGCAGAGCCCACGGTCACAAACATTCTCAAGACAATGGATGCAGATCACTCCAAGTCCCCGGAG
GGACTGCTAGGGGTCCTGGGACATATGCTGTCTGGGAAGAGCCTGGATTTGCTGCTGGCTGCTGCCGCCG
CCACTGGGAAGCTTAAATCCTTCGCCCGGAAATTCATCAATCTGAATGAGTTCACGACCCACGGCAGTGG
AGAGAGCACGAAAACAGCCTCGGTCCGAGCCTTGCTCTTTGACATTTCCTTCCTCATGCTATGCCATGTG
GCCCAGACCTATGGCTCAGAGGTGATCCTCTCGGAGTCGAGCTCAGGAGAAGAAGTCCCCTTCTTTGAGA
CTTGGATGCAGACCTGCATGCCCGAGGAGGGCAAGATTTTGAACCCTGACCATCCCTGCTTCCGCCCTGA
CTCCACCAAAGTCGAGTCCTTGGTGGCCCTGCTCAACAACTCTTCAGAGATGAAGCTAGTACAGATGAAG
TGGCACGAGGCCTGCCTCAGCATTTCAGCAGCCATTTTGGAAATCCTCAACGCTTGGGAGAATGGGGTTC
TGGCATTTGAGTCCATCCAGAAAATCACCGATAATATCAAGGGAAAGGTATGCAGTCTGGCGGTGTGTGC
TGTGGCTTGGCTCGTGGCCCACGTCCGGATGCTGGGGCTGGATGAGCGTGAGAAGTCACTGCAGATGATC
CGCCAGTTGGCAGGGCCACTGTACAGCGAGAACACCCTGCAGTTCTACAATGAGAGGGTGGTGATTATGA
ACTCAATCTTGGAACACATGTGTGCGGACGTGCTCCAGCAGACAGCCACGCAGATCAAGTTTCCATCCAC
AGGCGTGGACACGATGCCCTACTGGAACCTGCTTCCTCCCAAGCGCCCCATCAAGGAGGTCCTGACAGAC
ATCTTTGCCAAGGTACTGGAGAAGGGCTGGGTGGACAGCCGCTCCATCCACATCCTTGACACCCTGCTGC
ATATGGGCGGCGTCTACTGGTTCTGCAACAACCTGATTAAGGAGCTGCTGAAGGAGACTCGCAAGGAGCA
CACGTTAAGGGCGGTCCAGCTTCTCTACTCCATCTTCTGTCTGGACATGCAGCAAGTGACCCTGGTCCTG
CTGGGTCACATCCTGCCCGGGCTGCTTACTGACTCTTCCAAGTGGCACAGCCTTATGGACCCTCCTGGCA
CTGCGCTGGCCAAACTGGCTGTGTGGTGTGCCCTGAGCTCTTACTCTTCCCACAAGGGACAGGCGTCCTC
CCGCCAGAAGAAGAGACACAGAGAGGACATTGAGGACTATGTCAGCCTCTTCCCCGTGGAGGACATGCAG
CCCTCGAAGCTGATGCGACTCCTGAGCTCCAGTGACGATGATGCCAACATCCTGTCAAGTCCCACTGACC
GCTCCATGAACAGCTCCCTCTCAGCCTCCCAGCTCCACACAGTCAACATGAGGGACCCTCTGAACCGAGT
CCTGGCCAACCTGTTCCTGCTCATTTCCTCCATCTTGGGTTCACGCACCGCTGGCCCCCACACCCAGTTT
GTGCAGTGGTTCATGGAGGAGTGTGTGGGCTGCCTGGAGCAGGACAGCAGGGGCAGCATTCTGCAGTTCA
TGCCCTTCACTACCGTATCAGAACTGGTGAAAGTGTCTGCTATGTCCAGTCCCAAGGTTGTTCTGGCCAT
CACAGACCTCAGCCTGCCCCTGGGCCGGCAGGTGGCCGCCAAAGCCATTGCTGCACTCTGATACCCAACT
TTCTTGTACAAAGTGGTCTGACTCGAGTCTAGAGGGCCCGTTTAAACCCGCTGATCAGCCTCGACTGTGC
CTTCTAGTTGCCAGCCATCTGTTGTTTGCCCCTCCCCCGTGCCTTCCTTGACCCTGGAAGGTGCCACTCC
CACTGTCCTTTCCTAATAAAATGAGGAAATTGCATCGCATTGTCTGAGTAGGTGTCATTCTATTCTGGGG
GGTGGGGTGGGGCAGGACAGCAAGGGGGAGGATTGGGAAGACAATAGCAGGCATGCTGGGGATGCGGTGG
GCTCTATGGCTTCTGAGGCGGAAAGAACCAGCTGGGGCTCTAGGGGGTATCCCC
[124 nt withheld, positions 7405-7528]
C
[91 nt withheld, positions 7530-7620]
AGGGTGATGGTTCACGTACCTAGAAGTTCCTATTCCGAAGTTCCTATTCTCTAGAAAGTATAGGAACTTC
CTTGGCCAAAAAGCCTGAACTCACCG
Features (pLannotate 1.2.2; 24 found; start..end, strand, type, name):
   1014..1139    +  CDS            ble (fragment): BLE_KLEPN - Experimental evidence at protein level: Swiss-Prot protein existence level 1. Binding protein with a strong affinity to the bleomycin family of antibiotics. Binds to CL990; an antimitotic-antibiotic compound. From Klebsiella pneumoniae.
   1134..1255    +  polyA_signal   SV40 poly(A) signal: SV40 polyadenylation signal
   1328..1344    -  protein_bind   lac operator: The lac repressor binds to the lac operator to inhibit transcription in E. coli. This inhibition can be relieved by adding lactose or isopropyl-β-D-thiogalactopyranoside (IPTG). lac repressor encoded by lacI
   1352..1382    -  promoter       lac promoter: promoter for the E. coli lac operon
   1397..1418    -  protein_bind   CAP binding site: CAP binding activates transcription in the presence of cAMP. E. coli catabolite activator protein
   1431..1523    -  CDS            lacI (fragment): lac repressor; lacI; The lac repressor binds to the lac operator to inhibit transcription in E. coli. This inhibition can be relieved by adding lactose or isopropyl-β-D-thiogalactopyranoside (IPTG).
   1706..2294    -  rep_origin     ori: high-copy-number ColE1/pMB1/pBR322/pUC origin of replication
   2465..3325    -  CDS            AmpR: β-lactamase; bla; confers resistance to ampicillin, carbenicillin, and related antibiotics
   3326..3430    -  promoter       AmpR promoter: bla
   3489..3541    -  misc_feature   bom (fragment): basis of mobility region from pBR322
   3722..3742    +  promoter       tight TRE promoter (fragment): Tet-responsive promoter PTight, consisting of seven tet operator sequences followed by the minimal CMV promoter
   3759..3779    +  promoter       tight TRE promoter (fragment): Tet-responsive promoter PTight, consisting of seven tet operator sequences followed by the minimal CMV promoter
   3796..3816    +  promoter       tight TRE promoter (fragment): Tet-responsive promoter PTight, consisting of seven tet operator sequences followed by the minimal CMV promoter
   3833..3853    +  promoter       tight TRE promoter (fragment): Tet-responsive promoter PTight, consisting of seven tet operator sequences followed by the minimal CMV promoter
   3861..3906    +  promoter       TRE3GV promoter (fragment): 3rd-generation Tet-responsive promoter that can be activated by binding of Tet-On® 3G, optimized for retroviral and lentiviral vectors
   4050..4073    +  CDS            FLAG: FLAG® epitope tag, followed by an enterokinase cleavage site
   4075..4092    +  protein_bind   attB1 (fragment): mutant version of attB; core recombination site for the Gateway® BP reaction BP Clonase™
   4101..7058    +  CDS            Med24: MED24_MOUSE - Also known as D11Ertd307e, Thrap4, Trap100. Experimental evidence at protein level: Swiss-Prot protein existence level 1. Component of the Mediator complex, a coactivator involved in the regulated transcription of nearly all RNA polymerase II-dependent genes. Mediator functions as a bridge to convey information from gene- specific regulatory proteins to the basal RNA polymerase II transcription machinery. Mediator is recruited to promoters by direct interactions with regulatory proteins and serves as a scaffold for the assembly of a functional preinitiation complex with RNA polym
   7063..7087    -  protein_bind   attB2: mutant version of attB; recombination site for the Gateway® BP reaction BP Clonase™
   7135..7359    +  polyA_signal   bGH poly(A) signal: bovine growth hormone polyadenylation signal
   7363..7384    +  promoter       SV40 promoter (fragment): SV40 enhancer and early promoter
   7405..7638    +  rep_origin     f1 ori (fragment) (sequence partly withheld): f1 bacteriophage origin of replication; arrow indicates direction of (+) strand synthesis
   7643..7690    +  protein_bind   FRT: FLP-mediated recombination occurs in the 8-bp core sequence TCTAGAAA (Turan and Bode, 2011). FLP recombinase from the Saccharomyces cerevisiae 2μ plasmid
   7698..1004    +  CDS            HygR (across the origin): hygromycin B phosphotransferase confers resistance to hygromycin
