[The description below was written by a language model from this plasmid's Addgene catalogue record and pLannotate feature annotations shown in this document.]
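Description:
5'-3xFLAG Med24-exon minimal CMV pCDNA5 is a 7.7 kb mammalian expression plasmid built on a pcDNA5-type Flp-recombination backbone and produced by Gateway cloning. It is propagated in E. coli as a high-copy plasmid through a ColE1/pUC-type origin, with β-lactamase providing ampicillin selection. A partial f1 origin and remnants of lac regulatory sequence are also annotated in the backbone.

The payload is a mouse Med24 coding sequence, which encodes a subunit of the Mediator transcriptional coactivator complex. The name "Med24-exon" and the associated publication suggest it is one member of an alternative-exon isoform pair, but the record does not explicitly state whether the exon is included or skipped. The open reading frame is flanked by attB1 and attB2 sites left by the LR reaction, and it sits downstream of an N-terminal FLAG epitope. The construct name describes this tag as 3xFLAG, although only one FLAG unit is annotated in the feature table. Transcription is driven by a tetracycline-responsive promoter, annotated as repeated tet operator fragments followed by a minimal CMV element, and it ends at a bGH polyadenylation signal.

Downstream of the expression cassette, a single FRT site directly precedes a hygromycin phosphotransferase gene with an SV40 poly(A) signal. No complete promoter is annotated upstream of this gene. In Flp-In-style designs, this arrangement allows hygromycin resistance to be expressed only after FLP-mediated integration into a genomic FRT landing site. The stated purpose is integration into N2a FRT cells expressing rtTA3, which yields isogenic, single-site lines with doxycycline-inducible expression of FLAG-tagged Med24. Such lines suit affinity-based interaction studies of isoform-dependent protein partners.
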