Addgene plasmid #212060: 5'-3xFLAG Med24-exon minimal CMV pCDNA5
Purpose: LR vector for integration of Med24-exon into N2a FRT rtTA3 expression cells
Depositing lab: Benjamin Blencowe. Depositing organization: University of Toronto. Publication: Systematic analysis of alternative exon-dependent interactome remodeling reveals multitasking functions of gene regulatory factors. Roth JF, Braunschweig U, Wu M, Li JD, Lin ZY, Larsen B, Weatheritt RJ, Gingras AC, Blencowe BJ. Mol Cell. 2023 Dec 7;83(23):4222-4238.e10. doi: 10.1016/j.molcel.2023.10.034. PubMed 38065061.
Backbone
  Vector backbone: 5'-3xFLAG minimal CMV pCDNA5
  Vector type: Mammalian Expression
Growth in bacteria
  Bacterial resistance: Ampicillin, 100 μg/mL
  Growth temperature: 37°C
  Growth strain: DH5alpha
  Copy number: High Copy
Gene/Insert
  Gene/Insert name: Med24-exon (alt name: NP_001348924.1)
  Species: M. musculus (mouse)
  Entrez Gene: Med24 (a.k.a. Gse2, 911GSE, Pparb2, R75526, Thrap4, DRIP100, Pparbp2, Trap100, AU040102, AW547152, KIAA0130, D11Ertd307e)
  Cloning method: Gateway Cloning
Terms and licenses: Academic/Nonprofit Terms; Industry Terms: Not Available to Industry
How to cite: 5'-3xFLAG Med24-exon minimal CMV pCDNA5 was a gift from Benjamin Blencowe (Addgene plasmid # 212060 ; http://n2t.net/addgene:212060 ; RRID:Addgene_212060)
